>Addgene plasmid #212144 | INT_GFPsp | addgene full sequence | sequence record 420757 | Addgene NGS Result
TTAGCCAACGAAAGTTTGCAGAAAAAATTGTATGCATTCTCTCAGGGAAACATGCGTTCGTTGAGAAACC
TTATTTATCAAGCATCTATCGAAGCAATTGATAATCAGCATGAGACGATAACCGAAGAAGATTTCGTTTT
TGCATCGAAGTTGACATCGGGCGATAAACCCAACTCATGGAAAAATCCTTTTGAGGAGGGTGTTGAGGTA
ACAGAAGATATGTTACGACCGCCACCAAAAGATATTGGTTGGGAGGACTATTTGAGACATTCAACCCCGA
GAGTGAGTAAACCAGGTAGAAATAAAAACTTTTTCGAATAACCTAGGCTGCTGCGCTGCTGCCACCGCTG
AGCAATAACTAGCATAACCCCTTGGGGCCTCTAAACGGGTCTTGAGGGGTTTTTTGCTGAAACCTCAGGC
ATTTGTTCACTGGCCGTCGTTTTACAACGTCGTGACTGGGAAAACCCTGGCGTTACCCAACTTAATCGCC
TTGCGGACAGTTTTCCCTTTGATATGTAACGGTGAACAGTTGTTCTACTTTTGTTTGTTAGTCTTGATGC
TTCACTGATAGATACAAGAGCCATAAGAACCTCAGATCCTTCCGTATTTAGCCAGTATGTTCTCTAGTGT
GGTTCGTTGTTTTTGCGTGAGCCATGAGAACGAACCATTGAGATCATACTTACTTTGCATGTCACTCAAA
AATTTTGCCTCAAAACTGGTGAGCTGAATTTTTGCAGTTAAAGCATCGTGTAGTGTTTTTCTTAGTCCGT
TATGTAGGTAGGAATCTGATGTAATGGTTGTTGGTATTTTGTCACCATTCATTTTTATCTGGTTGTTCTC
AAGTTCGGTTACGAGATCCATTTGTCTATCTAGTTCAACTTGGAAAATCAACGTATCAGTCGGGCGGCCT
CGCTTATCAACCACCAATTTCATATTGCTGTAAGTGTTTAAATCTTTACTTATTGGTTTCAAAACCCATT
GGTTAAGCCTTTTAAACTCATGGTAGTTATTTTCAAGCATTAACATGAACTTAAATTCATCAAGGCTAAT
CTCTATATTTGCCTTGTGAGTTTTCTTTTGTGTTAGTTCTTTTAATAACCACTCATAAATCCTCATAGAG
TATTTGTTTTCAAAAGACTTAACATGTTCCAGATTATATTTTATGAATTTTTTTAACTGGAAAAGATAAG
GCAATATCTCTTCACTAAAAACTAATTCTAATTTTTCGCTTGAGAACTTGGCATAGTTTGTCCACTGGAA
AATCTCAAAGCCTTTAACCAAAGGATTCCTGATTTCCACAGTTCTCGTCATCAGCTCTCTGGTTGCTTTA
GCTAATACACCATAAGCATTTTCCCTACTGATGTTCATCATCTGAACGTATTGGTTATAAGTGAACGATA
CCGTCCGTTCTTTCCTTGTAGGGTTTTCAATCGTGGGGTTGAGTAGTGCCACACAGCATAAAATTAGCTT
GGTTTCATGCTCCGTTAAGTCATAGCGACTAATCGCTAGTTCATTTGCTTTGAAAACAACTAATTCAGAC
ATACATCTCAATTGGTCTAGGTGATTTTAATCACTATACCAATTGAGATGGGCTAGTCAATGATAATTAC
TAGTCCTTTTCCTTTGAGTTGTGGGTATCTGTAAATTCTGCTAGACCTTTGCTGGAAAACTTGTAAATTC
TGCTAGACCCTCTGTAAATTCCGCTAGACCTTTGTGTGTTTTTTTTGTTTATATTCAAGTGGTTATAATT
TATAGAATAAAGAAAGAATAAAAAAAGATAAAAAGAATAGATCCCAGCCCTGTGTATAACTCACTACTTT
AGTCAGTTCCGCAGTATTACAAAAGGATGTCGCAAACGCTGTTTGCTCCTCTACAAAACAGACCTTAAAA
CCCTAAAGGCTTAAGTAGCACCCTCGCAAGCTCGGTTGCGGCCGCAATCGGGCAAATCGCTGAATATTCC
TTTTGTCTCCGACCATCAGGCACCTGAGTCGCTGTCTTTTTCGTGACATTCAGTTCGCTGCGCTCACGGC
TCTGGCAGTGAATGGGGGTAAATGGCACTACAGGCGCCTTTTATGGATTCATGCAAGGAAACTACCCATA
ATACAAGAAAAGCCCGTCACGGGCTTCTCAGGGCGTTTTATGGCGGGTCTGCTATGTGGTGCTATCTGAC
TTTTTGCTGTTCAGCAGTTCCTGCCCTCTGATTTTCCAGTCTGACCACTTCGGATTATCCCGTGACAGGT
CATTCAGACTGGCTAATGCACCCAGTAAGGCAGCGGTATCATCAACGGGGTCTGACGCTCAGTGGAACGA
AAACTCACGTTAAGGGATTTTGGTCATGAGATTATCAAAAAGGATCTTCACCTAGATCCTTTTAAATTAA
AAATGAAGTTTTAAATCAATCTAAAGTATATATGAGTAAACTTGGTCTGACAGTTACGTTTCCAACCAAT
TAACCAATTCTGATTAGAAAAACTCATCGAGCATCAAATGAAACTGCAATTTATTCATATCAGGATTATC
AATACCATATTTTTGAAAAAGCCGTTTCTGTAATGAAGGAGAAAACTCACCGAGGCAGTTCCATAGGATG
GCAAGATCCTGGTATCGGTCTGCGATTCCGACTCGTCCAACATCAATACAACCTATTAATTTCCCCTCGT
CAAAAATAAGGTTATCAAGTGAGAAATCACCATGAGTGACGACTGAATCCGGTGAGAATGGCAAAAGCTT
ATGCATTTCTTTCCAGACTTGTTCAACAGGCCAGCCATTACGCTCGTCATCAAAATCACTCGCATCAACC
AAACCGTTATTCATTCGTGATTGCGCCTGAGCGAGACGAAATACGCGATCGCTGTTAAAAGGACAATTAC
AAACAGGAATCGAATGCAACCGGCGCAGGAACACTGCCAGCGCATCAACAATATTTTCACCTGAATCAGG
ATATTCTTCTAATACCTGGAATGCTGTTTTCCCGGGGATCGCAGTGGTGAGTAACCATGCATCATCAGGA
GTACGGATAAAATGCTTGATGGTCGGAAGAGGCATAAATTCCGTCAGCCAGTTTAGTCTGACCATCTCAT
CTGTAACATCATTGGCAACGCTACCTTTGCCATGTTTCAGAAACAACTCTGGCGCATCGGGCTTCCCATA
CAATCGATAGATTGTCGCACCTGATTGCCCGACATTATCGCGAGCCCATTTATACCCATATAAATCAGCA
TCCATGTTGGAATTTAATCGCGGCCTCGAGCAAGACGTTTCCCGTTGAATATGGCTCATAACACCCCTTG
TATTACTGTTTATGTAAGCAGACAGTTTTATTGTTCATGATGATATATTTTTATCTTGTGCAATGTAACA
TCAGAGATTTTGAGACACAACGTGGCTTTCCCTGCAGGGTTTGCAGTCAGAGTAGAATAGAAGTATCAAA
AAAAGCACCGACTCGGTGCCACTTTTTCAAGTTGATAACGGACTAGCCTTATTTTAACTTGCTATGCTGT
TTGTGATGGCTTCCATGTCGGCAGAATGCTTAATGAATTACAACAGTTTTTATGCATGCGCCCAATACGC
AAACCGCCTCTCCCCGCGCGTTGGCCGATTCATTAATGCAGCTGGCACGACAGGTTTCCCGACTGGTGGA
TAACCGTATTACCGCCTTTGAGTGAGCTGATACCGCTCGCCGCAGCCGAACGACCGAGCGCAGCGAGTCA
GTGAGCGAGGACACAAGCTTTGACAGCTAGCTCAGTCCTAGGTATAATACTAGCGTCGACGTGGAGATAT
ACCATGGGTGAACTGCCGAGTAGGTAGCTGATAACGAGACCCCGCAGCAGGGAAATAATTCCCGCCAAAT
AGCTTTTTATCACGCAAATAATTTGTGGTGATCTACACTGATACTCTGTTGCATTATTCGCCTGAAACCA
CAATATTCAGGCGTTTTTTCGCTATCTTTGACAAAAAATATCAACTTTCTCGATTTGCTCTCAGCCCTTA
TATCACGGGAAATTCCGGCGATTTGCTCGCATCAATATTCATGCCACATTTGCCATCAGGGGTTGCCTCA
GATTCTCAGTATGTTAGGGTAGAAAAAAGTGACTATTTCCATTGGGTAATATATCGACATAGACAAATAA
ATAGAAATAATTTTGTTTAACTTTAAGAAGGAGATATACATATGAGCAAGGGCGAGGAGCTGTTCACCGG
GGTGGTGCCCATCCTGGTCGAGCTGGACGGCGACGTAAACGGCCACAAGTTCAGCGTGTCCGGCGAGGGC
GAGGGCGATGCCACCTACGGCAAGCTGACCCTGAAGTTCATCTGCACCACCGGCAAGCTGCCCGTGCCCT
GGCCCACCCTCGTGACCACCCTGACCTACGGCGTGCAGTGCTTCAGCCGCTACCCCGACCACATGAAGCA
GCACGACTTCTTCAAGTCCGCCATGCCCGAAGGCTACGTCCAGGAGCGCACCATCTTCTTCAAGGACGAC
GGCAACTACAAGACCCGCGCCGAGGTGAAGTTCGAGGGCGACACCCTGGTGAACCGCATCGAGCTGAAGG
GCATCGACTTCAAGGAGGACGGCAACATCCTGGGGCACAAGCTGGAGTACAACTACAACAGCCACAACGT
CTATATCATGGCCGACAAGCAGAAGAACGGCATCAAGGTGAACTTCAAGATCCGCCACAACATCGAGGAC
GGCAGCGTGCAGCTCGCCGACCACTACCAGCAGAACACCCCCATCGGCGACGGCCCCGTGCTGCTGCCCG
ACAACCACTACCTGAGCACCCAGTCCGCCCTGAGCAAAGACCCCAACGAGAAGCGCGATCACATGGTCCT
GCTGGAGTTCGTGACCGCCGCCGGGATCACTCTCGGCATGGACGAGCTGTACAAGTGATGGGCTGAAGGG
TTTAAGCGAAGACGAACAATAAGGCCTCCCAAATCGGGGGGCCTTTTTTATTGATAACAAAAAGGCAACA
CTATGACATCGGAAAACCCGTTACTGGCGCTGCGAGAGAAAATCAGCGCGCTGGATGAAAAATTATTAGC
GTTACTGGCAGAGCGGCGCGAAGGTCTCGTGAACTGCCGAGTAGGTAGCTGATAACGGATCCGAATTCGA
GCGAAGGAGATATACATATGTTTTTGCAAAGACCTAAACCTTACAGCGATGAAAGTTTAGAAAGTTTCTT
TATCCGAGTGGCTAACAAAAATGGCTACGGTGATGTCCATCGCTTCCTAGAAGCCACTAAACGATTCCTT
CAAGACATTGACCATAATGGCTATCAAACCTTTCCGACTGATATAACTCGGATAAACCCATACTCAGCTA
AAAACAGTTCCAGCGCACGAACTGCGTCATTCCTGAAACTTGCACAATTGACATTTAATGAACCGCCAGA
GCTACTTGGGTTGGCAATTAACAGAACAAACATGAAATACTCGCCGTCAACTAGCGCGGTTGTTAGAGGT
GCAGAAGTCTTTCCTCGCAGTTTACTACGGACGCACTCCATCCCCTGCTGTCCTTTGTGTCTGCGAGAAA
ATGGCTACGCCTCCTACCTTTGGCACTTTCAGGGGTACGAATACTGCCACAGCCATAACGTACCTTTAAT
TACCACTTGTAGCTGTGGTAAGGAGTTTGACTACCGAGTATCTGGGTTAAAGGGCATTTGCTGCAAATGC
AAGGAGCCTATCACCTTAACCAGCAGGGAGAACGGTCATGAGGCAGCGTGTACTGTTTCAAACTGGCTTG
CTGGCCATGAATCTAAACCTCTGCCAAATCTTCCTAAAAGCTACCGATGGGGTTTAGTTCATTGGTGGAT
GGGTATTAAAGATAGCGAGTTCGATCACTTTTCGTTCGTTCAATTTTTCTCAAACTGGCCAAGGTCATTC
CACTCGATAATCGAAGATGAAGTAGAGTTCAACCTTGAGCATGCTGTTGTCAGCACGTCTGAATTACGAC
TAAAAGATCTTCTTGGTCGATTGTTTTTCGGTTCAATTCGGTTACCTGAGCGGAATCTTCAACACAATAT
CATCCTTGGTGAGCTTCTCTGCTATTTAGAAAATCGTTTATGGCAAGACAAGGGATTAATCGCCAACCTC
AAAATGAACGCGTTAGAGGCGACTGTAATGTTAAATTGTAGCCTCGATCAGATTGCATCAATGGTTGAAC
AACGCATCTTGAAGCCAAATCGAAAAAGCAAGCCCAACAGCCCTCTTGATGTTACCGATTATCTATTTCA
TTTCGGCGATATTTTCTGTCTTTGGTTAGCTGAGTTCCAAAGCGATGAGTTTAACCGTTCGTTTTATGTG
TCGAGGTGGTAAATGCAAACTCTGAAAGAACTAATCGCATCCAATCCTGACGACTTAACAACTGAACTTA
AGAGAGCATTTCGTCCACTCACACCGCATATTGCAATTGATGGTAATGAACTTGACGCACTGACGATATT
AGTCAATTTAACCGATAAGACTGATGATCAGAAAGACCTGCTCGATCGAGCCAAATGCAAGCAAAAACTT
CGAGATGAAAAATGGTGGGCTAGCTGCATAAATTGCGTTAATTACAGACAAAGCCATAACCCAAAATTCC
CGGATATACGTTCTGAAGGCGTGATTCGAACCCAAGCCCTGGGTGAATTACCGAGTTTCCTACTCTCGTC
CTCAAAAATCCCACCATACCATTGGTCATATAGCCATGATTCAAAATACGTCAACAAAAGCGCATTCCTC
ACCAATGAGTTTTGTTGGGATGGTGAGATCTCATGTTTGGGTGAGCTTCTTAAAGATGCAGATCACCCAC
TTTGGAATACTTTGAAAAAGTTAGGTTGTTCTCAAAAAACTTGCAAAGCAATGGCAAAACAACTAGCTGA
TATTACTCTCACGACTATCAATGTCACACTCGCACCAAATTACCTGACTCAAATATCTCTCCCCGATAGT
GATACATCCTACATTTCACTCTCTCCTGTTGCATCGCTATCGATGCAAAGCCACTTTCATCAGAGGCTCC
AAGATGAAAATCGGCATAGCGCGATAACGCGGTTTAGCCGAACTACCAACATGGGGGTCACTGCGATGAC
ATGTGGCGGCGCATTTAGAATGTTAAAGTCTGGCGCTAAGTTTTCCAGCCCCCCTCATCACCGATTAAAC
AGTAAACGAAGTTGGTTGACGTCAGAGCATGTTCAGTCATTAAAACAGTACCAGCGCCTCAACAAAAGCC
TCATACCTGAAAACTCTCGGATTGCACTCCGTAGAAAATACAAAATCGAGCTTCAAAATATGGTCAGATC
TTGGTTTGCAATGCAAGACCATACCCTTGATTCGAACATACTTATCCAACATTTGAATCATGACCTATCT
TACTTAGGAGCCACAAAACGTTTTGCATACGATCCAGCGATGACCAAGCTCTTTACTGAGCTTTTGAAAC
GAGAGTTATCAAATTCAATCAATAATGGTGAGCAACACACTAATGGATCGTTTTTAGTCCTACCGAATAT
CAGGGTTTGTGGCGCAACAGCTTTAAGCTCCCCGGTAACGGTGGGGATTCCATCACTTACAGCTTTCTTT
GGCTTCGTTCACGCATTTGAACGGAATATAAATCGCACCACCTCATCGTTTCGTGTTGAATCCTTTGCGA
TATGCGTCCATCAACTACATGTCGAGAAGCGAGGTTTGACAGCAGAGTTTGTGGAAAAAGGCGACGGGAC
TATATCCGCTCCCGCGACCCGGGATGACTGGCAGTGTGATGTCGTATTTAGCCTTATTTTGAACACCAAC
TTTGCTCAACATATTGACCAAGATACGTTAGTTACATCACTACCAAAGCGATTGGCTCGGGGTTCAGCAA
AAATTGCGATTGATGACTTTAAACATATCAACTCATTCTCGACATTAGAAACAGCGATCGAATCTCTGCC
AATAGAAGCTGGTAGGTGGTTATCACTTTACGCACAGTCAAACAATAATCTAAGTGATCTATTAGCAGCC
ATGACAGAGGACCATCAGCTCATGGCAAGCTGCGTCGGTTACCACTTGTTAGAAGAGCCCAAAGATAAAC
CAAACTCCCTCAGAGGTTACAAACACGCTATCGCCGAGTGCATCATTGGACTCATTAACTCAATCACCTT
TAGCTCAGAGACTGATCCCAACACAATCTTTTGGTCGCTAAAGAACTATCAAAACTACCTAGTGGTACAG
CCAAGGAGTATCAACGATGAAACTACCGACAAATCTAGCCTATGAGCGCTCTATCGACCCATCAGATGTC
TGTTTTTTTGTCGTCTGGCCCGATGATAGAAAAACACCTTTAACCTACAATTCTCGTACTCTGCTCGGGC
AAATGGAAGCGGCATCATTAGCCTATGATGTCTCAGGTCAACCAATAAAAAGTGCCACCGCTGAGGCGTT
AGCTCAAGGGAACCCTCATCAAGTTGATTTCTGCCACGTTCCATACGGTGCGAGTCATATTGAATGCAGT
TTCTCCGTCTCGTTTTCTTCTGAACTACGTCAACCATATAAGTGTAACTCAAGCAAAGTTAAACAAACGC
TAGTGCAATTAGTCGAGCTCTACGAAACGAAAATCGGCTGGACTGAGCTAGCAACCCGATATTTGATGAA
CATTTGCAACGGTAAATGGCTGTGGAAAAATACCCGTAAAGCCTATTGCTGGAACATTGTACTTACACCT
TGGCCTTGGAACGGGGAAAAGGTTGGATTTGAAGATATTCGTACTAACTACACCTCACGGCAAGACTTTA
AAAATAATAAAAATTGGTCTGCTATAGTTGAAATGATCAAAACCGCATTTTCTAGTACTGATGGGCTGGC
GATATTTGAAGTCAGGGCCACCTTGCACTTGCCAACGAATGCTATGGTGCGGCCAAGCCAAGTTTTCACA
GAAAAAGAAAGTGGCAGTAAAAGTAAATCTAAAACTCAAAACAGTCGAGTTTTTCAGAGTACAACTATTG
ATGGTGAACGATCGCCAATACTAGGGGCCTTTAAAACGGGAGCAGCTATTGCAACCATTGACGACTGGTA
TCCTGAAGCCACTGAGCCACTAAGGGTCGGACGGTTTGGGGTTCATCGCGAAGATGTCACTTGCTACCGT
CATCCGTCTACCGGAAAAGATTTTTTCTCGATATTACAACAAGCAGAGCACTATATTGAAGTGTTGAGCG
CCAACAAAACTCCCGCTCAAGAAACTATCAACGACATGCACTTTTTAATGGCTAACCTGATTAAGGGTGG
GATGTTCCAGCATAAAGGAGACTGACTGTGAAATGGTATTATAAGACAATCACCTTTCTGCCAGAGTTGT
GCAACAACGAGTCACTGGCTGCAAAGTGTCTCCGCGTTCTGCATGGATTTAACTATCAGTATGAGACACG
AAATATCGGCGTTTCATTTCCGCTTTGGTGTGATGCAACGGTTGGAAAAAAGATTTCATTTGTCAGCAAG
AACAAGATAGAACTCGACTTACTACTTAAACAACACTATTTCGTCCAAATGGAACAACTTCAATACTTTC
ATATATCCAACACTGTTCTCGTCCCAGAAGATTGTACATACGTTTCCTTTAGACGCTGTCAATCTATAGA
TAAGCTCACAGCAGCAGGGCTGGCAAGGAAAATCAGACGCCTGGAGAAACGTGCTCTATCTAGAGGCGAG
CAATTTGACCCATCATCTTTTGCTCAAAAAGAGCATACTGCAATAGCGCACTACCACTCACTTGGGGAGT
CCAGCAAACAGACGAACCGCAACTTTCGACTCAATATCAGGATGCTCTCGGAGCAACCCCGTGAGGGGAA
CTCGATTTTTAGTAGCTATGGCTTATCAAATTCAGAAAACTCGTTTCAGCCTGTACCCTTAATCTGACCT
TTAATAAGGAGATATACCATGGCGACAAGTTTACCTACGCCCTCAGCAATTACGACTTCGGCGTTAGAGT
ATGCATTCCATACTCCCGCTCGCAATCTAACGAAATCTCGCGGAAAAAACATTCATCGTTATGTCAGTGT
AAAGATGAGTAAGAGGATTACGGTAGAATCTACTCTAGAGTGTGATGCCTGCTATCACTTTGATTTTGAG
CCAAGTATTGTTCGCTTTTGCGCTCAACCGATTCGATTTTTATATTATCTCAATGGTCAGTCTCACTCCT
ATGTTCCTGACTTTCTAGTTCAATTTGATACCAACGAGTTTGTTCTATATGAAGTAAAGTCAGCTTATGC
TAAGAACAAACCTGATTTTGATGTTGAATGGGAGGCGAAAGTAAAAGCAGCAACTGAACTAGGGCTAGAA
TTGGAGCTTGTTGAAGAGAGTGATATTAGGGATACGGTTGTATTAAATAATCTTAAGCGCATGCATCGTT
ATGCTTCGAAAGATGAGCTGAATAACGTACATAACTCTCTCTTAAAAATAATAAAGTACAATGGCGCCCA
ATCTGCAAGATGCTTGGGAGAACAGTTGGGTTTAAAAGGCCGAACTGTTTTACCAATTTTGTGCGATTTG
CTGTCAAGGTGTTTACTCGATACACGTTTGGATAAGCCTCTATCTCTTGAATCTCGATTTGAGTTGGCCA
GTTATGGCTAAGAAAGGGTTCTCAAGTTTCCATAGAAAAGCAGTCTCTTCCCAAGATACGCTTGAATCGA
TAGAGCTTGTCTCTAGCGCTAATTGTCTAGAAAGTGTTACGTATCAAGATATATCAGCATTTCCCGAAAC
AATTGCGGTAGAGATTAATTTCCGATTAAGCATTCTTCGCTTTTTAGCGCGAAAGTGCGAAACCATTGTG
GCCAAATCAATTGAACCACATCGTGTAGAGCTACAGCAAAACTATAGTAGAAAAATACCCAGTGCAATAA
CGATATATCGATGGTGGCTTGCTTTTCGAAAATCAGACTACAACCCCATTAGCTTAGCACCTAATATCAA
GGATAGAGGTAATAGAGAGACAAAAGTGTCAACAGTTGTTGATTCTATTATGGAACAGGCAGTTGAAAGA
GTTATATCTGGACGAAAAGTCAATGTTAGCTCTGCATATAAACGTGTTCGACGAAAAGTTCGTCAATACA
ATCTAACTCATGGAACGAAATACACGTATCCTAAGTACGAATCTGTAAGAAAGCGAGTAAAAAAGAAAAC
CCCATTTGAGTTATTAGCCGCAGGGAAAGGGGAGAGAGTAGCTAAGAGAGAGTTTCGCCGAATGGGAAAA
AAGATCCTCACGTCTAGCGTGCTAGAGAGGGTTGAAATAGATCACACTGTCGTTGACCTTTTTGCAGTAC
ACGAAGAGTATCGAATCCCATTGGGCCGACCTTGGCTTACTCAATTGGTTGATTGTTACAGTAAAGCTGT
AATCGGTTTTTATTTAGGTTTCGAGCCTCCTAGCTATGTGTCGGTTTCCCTTGCACTTAAGAATGCAATA
CAACGCAAAGATGACTTAATCTCCTCGTATGAATCGATCGAGAATGAATGGCTATGTTATGGCATCCCAG
ACCTACTCGTAACTGATAATGGTAAAGAGTTTTTGTCGAAAGCATTTGATCAAGCATGTGAATCACTATT
GATCAATGTGCATCAAAATAAAGTTGAGACGCCCGACAACAAACCTCATGTTGAACGTAACTACGGGACT
ATTAATACTTCTCTGTTAGACGATTTACCTGGGAAATCCTTCAGCCAGTACCTTCAAAGAGAAGGGTACG
ACTCTGTGGGAGAAGCTACCCTTACACTCAATGAGATTAGAGAAATTTACTTAATTTGGTTGGTGGATAT
TTATCATAAAAAACCCAATCAGAGAGGCACTAATTGTCCTAATGTTGCGTGGAAAAAGGGTTGTCAAGAA
TGGGAACCAGAGGAGTTCTCTGGTTCTAAAGACGAATTAGACTTTAAATTTGCTATTGTTGATTACAAAC
AACTTACTAAAGTAGGGATAACTGTCTACAAAGAACTGAGTTATAGCAATGACCGTTTAGCTGAATATAG
AGGGAAGAAAGGAAACCATAAAGTTCAGTTCAAGTATAACCCTGAGTGTATGGCAGTTATTTGGGTGTTG
GATGAGGATATGAATGAGTACTTTACAGTTAATGCGATTGACTACGAATATGCAAGTAGAGTATCACTTT
GGCAACATAAATATAACATGAAATATCAAGCAGAACTAAATTCAGCAGAATATGATGAGGACAAGGAAAT
TGATGCAGAAATAAAAATTGAAGAAATCGCAGATCGTTCAATTGTTAAGACTAACAAAATCAGAGCTCGG
AGGCGTGGCGCTAGGCATCAAGAGAATAGCGCAAGGGCTAAGTCAATCAGTAATGCGAACCCGGCCTCGA
TACAAAAACATGAAGATGAAATCGTTAGTGCAGATAATGACGATTGGGATATTGATTATGTCTGAGAAAT
CGTCAAATGAGTGAAACGCGTGAGGCTCGTATATCAAGAGCTAAAAGGGCATTTGTATCCACACCGAGCG
TTAGGAAAATCTTGAGTTACATGGATAGATGTAGAGATCTATCAGACCTAGAGTCTGAGCCTACATGCAT
GATGGTCTATGGTGCTTCGGGTGTAGGTAAAACGACCGTCATCAAGAAATACTTAAATCAAAACAGAAGA
GAGTCCGAAGCCGGGGGCGATATAATACCGGTTTTGCATATTGAGTTGCCAGACAATGCGAAGCCAGTAG
ATGCAGCAAGGGAATTGCTGGTTGAAATGGGTGACCCGCTAGCACTTTATGAAACTGACTTAGCTAGATT
GACGAAAAGACTGACTGAATTAATCCCTGCGGTCGGCGTGAAGCTGATTATTATCGATGAGTTCCAACAT
TTGGTGGAAGAAAGGTCAAATCGGGTTCTTACCCAAGTAGGTAATTGGCTAAAAATGATACTTAACAAAA
CGAAATGTCCAATTGTTATATTTGGTATGCCATACTCAAAAGTTGTACTGCAAGCAAACTCGCAACTTCA
CGGGCGATTTTCCATTCAGGTTGAACTGCGCCCCTTTAGCTACCAGGGAGGTAGAGGTGTATTTAAAACT
TTTTTGGAATACCTTGATAAAGCCCTACCTTTTGAAAAACAGGCTGGC
Features (pLannotate 1.2.2; 13 found; start..end, strand, type, name):
    359..406     +  terminator     T7 terminator: transcription terminator for bacteriophage T7 RNA polymerase
    426..494     +  CDS            lacZα (fragment): LacZα fragment of β-galactosidase; lacZ fragment
    592..1542    -  CDS            Rep101(Ts): temperature-sensitive version of the RepA protein needed for replication with the pSC101 origin (Armstrong et al., 1984); rep101 encoding an A56V mutation
   1590..1812    -  rep_origin     pSC101 ori: low-copy replication origin that requires the Rep101 protein
   2464..3279    -  CDS            KanR: aminoglycoside phosphotransferase; aph(3')-Ia; confers resistance to kanamycin in bacteria or G418 (Geneticin®) in eukaryotes
   3435..3502    -  misc_RNA       tracrRNA (fragment): trans-activating CRISPR RNA for the Streptococcus pyogenes CRISPR/Cas9 system
   3502..3547    +  CDS            CmR (fragment): chloramphenicol acetyltransferase; cat; confers resistance to chloramphenicol
   3558..3636    +  CDS            lacI (fragment): lac repressor; lacI; The lac repressor binds to the lac operator to inhibit transcription in E. coli. This inhibition can be relieved by adding lactose or isopropyl-β-D-thiogalactopyranoside (IPTG).
   3636..3721    +  rep_origin     RSF ori (fragment): Plasmids containing the RSF 1030 origin of replication can be propagated in E. coli cells that contain additional plasmids with compatible origins.
   3730..3764    +  promoter       J23119 promoter: bacterial promoter (Registry of Standard Biological Parts BBa J23119)
   4142..4164    +  RBS            RBS: efficient ribosome binding site from bacteriophage T7 gene 10 (Olins and Rangwala, 1989)
   4173..4888    +  CDS            EBFP (fragment): enhanced blue variant of GFP mammalian codon-optimized
   4973..5062    +  CDS            pheA (fragment): CMPDT_ECOLI - Experimental evidence at protein level: Swiss-Prot protein existence level 1. Catalyzes the Claisen rearrangement of chorismate to prephenate and the decarboxylation/dehydration of prephenate to phenylpyruvate. From Escherichia coli (strain K12).
