[The description below was written by a language model from this plasmid's Addgene catalogue record and pLannotate feature annotations shown in this document.]
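Description:
INT_GFPsp is a low-copy bacterial plasmid built on the temperature-sensitive pSC101ts backbone. It replicates from the pSC101 origin together with Rep101(Ts), an A56V variant of the RepA replication protein that fails at elevated temperature. The plasmid is therefore maintained at a permissive temperature and can be cured from cells by shifting to 37 °C, as the record notes. Selection is by kanamycin through the aph(3')-Ia KanR gene, and the listed propagation strain is E. coli DH5alpha.

According to the catalogue entry, the payload comprises the Vibrio cholerae genes VchTniQ, VchCas8, VchCas7 and VchCas6 together with VchTnsA, VchTnsB and VchTnsC, plus a green fluorescent protein from Aequorea victoria. The stated promoter is the strong constitutive synthetic promoter J23119. This gene set corresponds to the components of a type I-F CRISPR-associated transposase (TniQ–Cascade plus the Tn7-like transposition proteins), which performs RNA-guided DNA insertion. The stated purpose, however, describes the plasmid as a preparatory construct for operon integration into the genome using CRISPR-Cas12a, and the record does not explain how the two systems relate.

The automated annotation covers only part of the 13,068 nt sequence. It identifies the J23119 promoter and, downstream, a T7 gene 10 RBS and a GFP-family ORF (matched as an EBFP fragment, presumably the GFP). It also finds a T7 terminator and short lacZα, CmR, lacI, RSF ori, tracrRNA and pheA fragments, the first several probably cloning remnants. The pheA fragment might reflect a genomic targeting sequence, but this is not stated. None of the Vch genes is annotated, leaving roughly 8 kb uncharacterised. The plasmid was modified from an earlier deposited construct.
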