Addgene plasmid #212144: INT_GFPsp
Purpose: Preparatory plasmid for operon integration into the genome using CRISPR-Cas12a. Plasmid can be removed by incubating cells at 37 C.
Depositing lab: Kang Zhou. Depositing organization: National University of Singapore.
Backbone
  Vector backbone: pSC101ts
  Vector type: Bacterial Expression
  Selectable markers: Kanamycin
Growth in bacteria
  Bacterial resistance: Kanamycin, 50 μg/mL
  Growth temperature: 30°C
  Growth strain: DH5alpha
  Copy number: Low Copy
Gene/Insert
  Gene/Insert name: VchTniQ, VchCas8, VchCas7, VchCas6, VchTnsA, VchTnsB, VchTnsC, green fluorescent protein
  Species: Vch genes: Vibrio cholerae, GFP: Aequorea victoria
  Promoter: pJ23119
  Cloning method: Ligation Independent Cloning
Terms and licenses: Academic/Nonprofit Terms; Industry Terms: Not Available to Industry
Depositor comments: Modified from Addgene #160730
How to cite: INT_GFPsp was a gift from Kang Zhou (Addgene plasmid # 212144 ; http://n2t.net/addgene:212144 ; RRID:Addgene_212144)
